Addgene plasmid #17192: M36 Dpr C-terminal GST
Depositing lab: Randall Moon. Depositing organization: University of Washington. Publication: Dapper, a Dishevelled-associated antagonist of beta-catenin and JNK signaling, is required for notochord formation. Cheyette BN, Waxman JS, Miller JR, Takemaru K, Sheldahl LC, Khlebtsova N, Fox EP, Earnest T, Moon RT. Dev Cell. 2002 Apr. 2(4):449-61. 10.1016/S1534-5807(02)00140-5 PubMed 11970895.
Backbone
  Vector backbone: pGEX
  Vector type: Bacterial Expression
Growth in bacteria
  Bacterial resistance: Ampicillin, 100 μg/mL
  Growth temperature: 37°C
  Growth strain: DH5alpha
  Copy number: Unknown
Gene/Insert
  Gene/Insert name: XDpr (alt names: Dapper; dact1)
  Species: X. laevis (frog)
  Insert size (bp): 1200
  Entrez Gene: dact1-b (a.k.a. dpr, dpr1, dact1, frodo, hdpr1, Dapper, thyex3, dapper1)
  Tag / fusion protein: GST (N terminal on backbone)
  Cloning method: Restriction Enzyme; 5′ cloning site EcoRI (unknown if destroyed); 3′ cloning site XbaI (unknown if destroyed)
  Sequencing primers: 5′ pGEX 5'
Terms and licenses: Academic/Nonprofit Terms; Industry Terms: Not Available to Industry
Depositor comments: Description: Coding sequence of original XDpr prey clone (M35) cloned into pGEX vector as a 1.2 kb EcoR1-Xba1 fragment (Xba site is DAM methylated). Reference: Cheyette, B. et al., 2002, Developmental Cell 2: 449-461.
How to cite: M36 Dpr C-terminal GST was a gift from Randall Moon (Addgene plasmid # 17192 ; http://n2t.net/addgene:17192 ; RRID:Addgene_17192)
