[The description below was written by a language model from this plasmid's Addgene catalogue record.]
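Description:
M36 Dpr C-terminal GST is a bacterial expression plasmid built on a pGEX backbone and selected with ampicillin. It carries a roughly 1.2 kb fragment of the Xenopus laevis Dapper gene (XDpr, also known as dact1 or frodo), fused in frame to a glutathione S-transferase tag. The GST tag comes from the backbone and sits at the N terminus of the fusion. "C-terminal" in the plasmid name therefore appears to refer to the portion of Dapper that is encoded, not to the position of the tag, although the record does not state this explicitly.

According to the depositor's notes, the insert is the coding sequence of the original XDpr "prey" clone (M35), moved into pGEX as an EcoRI–XbaI fragment. The notes add that the XbaI site is subject to Dam methylation, so it may resist cutting when the plasmid is prepared from Dam-positive strains. The term "prey" suggests the parent clone came from an interaction screen. The record does not list the promoter, origin of replication or copy number. pGEX vectors generally drive GST fusions from an IPTG-inducible tac promoter, but no feature table is provided here to confirm the details.

A GST–Dapper fusion of this kind is typically used to produce recombinant protein in E. coli, which is then purified on glutathione resin and used in pull-down or in vitro binding assays. The associated study describes Dapper as a Dishevelled-associated antagonist of beta-catenin and JNK signalling that is required for notochord formation. This fits the use of the construct to probe Dapper's protein interactions within the Wnt pathway.
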