>Addgene plasmid #17192 | M36 Dpr C-terminal GST | addgene partial sequence | sequence record 22950 | 17192 with pGEX5'
TGGTTCCGCGTGGATCCCCGGAATTCGCGGCCGCGTCGACGGAGTCTCTAAGTGAACAGCTGGAAAGTAA
AAGGATGCCATCCATCTCCACATATCCTTCTTGTAATGTCAATGAACTTCAAAGCCAAAACAATTCACGA
AATACTGTGAAGTCTGTGTGTCAGGGACTGGCAAGGGGCTCGGTAGCAATGACCTCAAATGTTCAAAAGG
AAAATGTTACACCCAATGCACTGGCTAATCTCTCTAATACATCAAGTTCTGTCTGTAATGTAACTCCTGG
AGAAAGCATGCAGAACAGTCCACTTCTTCCACAAGAGATTAAAGTTGTGCCACCAGTGAAAAGAGTTTCC
CCCCAAAACACACTCCTTTCTTATCATGCATCTTCGTCTTTTGATGAAAGACCACCATTGGACTTTAAGA
GCGAGGGGTCATCATCTCAGAGTTTGGATGAAGGGCTTCTGGTCAACGCTCATTATATACCAGCCCAGCA
ACAGGGTGTTAAACTTCATAAGCATACCAAATACGTGAAGATCGTGAAAAGCTCCACTTTAAAACATAGA
GCGAATGTTCAATATGTGGCAGAAAATGGATCCCAGACGCTGAAAGAAAAGAGCAAGGTTGTGGGAAAGA
AGTGCAGGTTCCCAGATGACTTGGATACAAACAAAAAAGTGAAGAAATCCACTCTGCGGGTTAAAAAAAC
TGCTCACCCTCATTTCGAACCTGCAGTAGTTGGAAGAAATCCGGTTGCAGTCAGATCTGGAAGCAAATCT
CATGGACAC
